Addgene plasmid #157458: pD649-HAsp-LINGO3-COMP5AP-AviTag-9xHis
Purpose: Mammalian expression of cell-surface protein extracellular domain fused to COMP5AP-AviTag-9xHis. Protein is secreted from cells.
Depositing lab: Chris Garcia. Depositing organization: Stanford University. Publication: A Human IgSF Cell-Surface Interactome Reveals a Complex Network of Protein-Protein Interactions. Wojtowicz WM, Vielmetter J, Fernandes RA, Siepe DH, Eastman CL, Chisholm GB, Cox S, Klock H, Anderson PW, Rue SM, Miller JJ, Glaser SM, Bragstad ML, Vance J, Lam AW, Lesley SA, Zinn K, Garcia KC. Cell. 2020 Aug 20;182(4):1027-1043.e17. doi: 10.1016/j.cell.2020.07.025. PubMed 32822567.
Backbone
  Vector backbone: pD649
  Backbone size w/o insert (bp): 7153
  Vector type: Mammalian Expression
Growth in bacteria
  Bacterial resistance: Ampicillin, 100 μg/mL
  Growth temperature: 37°C
  Growth strain: DH5alpha
  Copy number: High Copy
Gene/Insert
  Gene/Insert name: LINGO3 (alt name: LIGO3)
  Species: H. sapiens (human)
  Insert size (bp): 1521
  Entrez Gene: LINGO3 (a.k.a. LERN2, LRRN6B, FLJ34476)
  Promoter: CMV/SP6
  Tag / fusion protein: COMP5AP-AviTag-9xHis (C terminal on backbone)
  Cloning method: Restriction Enzyme; 5′ cloning site GCGGCCGC (not destroyed); 3′ cloning site GGCGCGCC (not destroyed)
  Sequencing primers: 5′ ATTTAGGTGACACTATAG; 3′ CGTCGCACTCCATCACGGTG
Resource information
  A portion of this plasmid was derived from a plasmid made by: synthesis by ThermoFisher
Terms and licenses: Academic/Nonprofit Terms; Industry Terms: Not Available to Industry
Depositor comments: Some plasmids in this collection may have an IS4-like element ISVsa5 family transposase upstream of the CMV promoter.
How to cite: pD649-HAsp-LINGO3-COMP5AP-AviTag-9xHis was a gift from Chris Garcia (Addgene plasmid # 157458 ; http://n2t.net/addgene:157458 ; RRID:Addgene_157458)
