[The description below was written by a language model from this plasmid's Addgene catalogue record and pLannotate feature annotations shown in this document.]
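Description:
pD649-HAsp-LINGO3-COMP5AP-AviTag-9xHis is a mammalian expression plasmid built on the pD649 backbone for producing the extracellular domain of human LINGO3 (also known as LRRN6B/LERN2) as a secreted, tagged fusion protein. It is propagated in E. coli as a high-copy plasmid through a ColE1/pUC-type origin and selected with ampicillin via the bla gene. The feature table also shows an SV40 early/EM7 promoter pair driving a puromycin N-acetyltransferase cassette with an SV40 polyadenylation signal, which could in principle allow puromycin selection in mammalian cells, although the record does not describe such use. Small fragments of KanR, lacZα, ble and the f1 origin appear to be non-functional backbone remnants.

Expression is driven by the CMV enhancer and promoter, followed by a portion of CMV intron A and an SP6 promoter, and terminates at a bGH polyadenylation signal. The open reading frame starts with a signal peptide (named HAsp in the construct; the annotation tool matched it partially to an immunoglobulin heavy-chain leader), followed by the roughly 1.5 kb LINGO3 ectodomain, cloned between retained NotI and AscI sites. The automated annotation labels this segment by its mouse orthologue, but the catalogue states it is human. Downstream, on the backbone, are the pentamerising coiled-coil region of cartilage oligomeric matrix protein, placental alkaline phosphatase, an AviTag for enzymatic biotinylation and a polyhistidine tag (9xHis by name, detected as 8xHis). This arrangement yields a pentameric, high-avidity protein with an enzymatic readout, suited to detecting weak binding events. The plasmid belongs to a collection made for screening interactions among human IgSF cell-surface proteins. The depositor notes that some plasmids in the collection may carry an IS4-like transposase insertion upstream of the CMV promoter.
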