Features (pLannotate 1.2.2; 24 found; start..end, strand, type, name):
    119..143     -  CDS            KanR (fragment): aminoglycoside phosphotransferase; aph(3')-Ia; confers resistance to kanamycin
    254..842     +  rep_origin     ori: high-copy-number ColE1/pMB1/pBR322/pUC origin of replication
   1067..1084    +  terminator     rrnB T2 terminator (fragment): transcription terminator T2 from the E. coli rrnB gene
   1109..1128    -  CDS            lacZα (fragment): LacZα fragment of β-galactosidase; lacZ fragment
   1584..1600    +  protein_bind   lac operator: The lac repressor binds to the lac operator to inhibit transcription in E. coli. This inhibition can be relieved by adding lactose or isopropyl-β-D-thiogalactopyranoside (IPTG). lac repressor encoded by lacI
   1843..2146    +  enhancer       CMV enhancer: human cytomegalovirus immediate early enhancer
   2147..2350    +  promoter       CMV promoter: human cytomegalovirus (CMV) immediate early promoter
   2486..2529    +  intron         CMV intron (fragment): modified intron A from human cytomegalovirus
   2581..2599    +  promoter       SP6 promoter: promoter for bacteriophage SP6 RNA polymerase
   2603..2640    +  CDS            IgH signal sequence (fragment): signal sequence from the mouse immunoglobulin heavy chain variable region
   2740..4269    +  CDS            Lingo3 (fragment): LIGO3_MOUSE - Also known as Lrrn6b. Experimental evidence at transcript level: Swiss-Prot protein existence level 2. From Mus musculus (Mouse).
   4366..4545    +  CDS            Comp (fragment): COMP_RAT - Experimental evidence at protein level: Swiss-Prot protein existence level 1. May play a role in the structural integrity of cartilage via its interaction with other extracellular matrix proteins such as the collagens and fibronectin. Can mediate the interaction of chondrocytes with the cartilage extracellular matrix through interaction with cell surface integrin receptors. Could play a role in the pathogenesis of osteoarthritis. Potent suppressor of apoptosis in both primary chondrocytes and transformed cells. Suppresses apoptosis by blocking the activation of caspase-3 and by indu
   4533..5985    +  CDS            SEAP (fragment): secreted alkaline phosphatase from human placenta The natural enzyme has a C-terminal transmembrane sequence that is replaced by a GPI anchor.
   6010..6051    +  CDS            AviTag™ (fragment): peptide tag that allows for enzymatic biotinylation
   6055..6078    +  CDS            8xHis: 8xHis affinity tag
   6224..6335    +  polyA_signal   bGH poly(A) signal: bovine growth hormone polyadenylation signal
   6336..6444    +  rep_origin     f1 ori (fragment): f1 bacteriophage origin of replication; arrow indicates direction of (+) strand synthesis
   6458..6787    +  promoter       SV40 promoter: SV40 enhancer and early promoter
   6835..6882    +  promoter       EM7 promoter: synthetic bacterial promoter&nbsp
   6901..7500    +  CDS            PuroR (fragment): puromycin N-acetyltransferase; pac from Streptomyces; confers resistance to puromycin
   7510..7635    +  CDS            ble (fragment): BLE_KLEPN - Experimental evidence at protein level: Swiss-Prot protein existence level 1. Binding protein with a strong affinity to the bleomycin family of antibiotics. Binds to CL990; an antimitotic-antibiotic compound. From Klebsiella pneumoniae.
   7630..7751    +  polyA_signal   SV40 poly(A) signal: SV40 polyadenylation signal
   7804..8664    -  CDS            AmpR: β-lactamase; bla; confers resistance to ampicillin, carbenicillin, and related antibiotics
   8667..89      -  promoter       AmpR promoter (fragment) (across the origin): bla
>Addgene plasmid #157458 | pD649-HAsp-LINGO3-COMP5AP-AviTag-9xHis | depositor full sequence | sequence record 304025 | Full Sequence
TTTCAATATTATTGAAGCATTTATCAGGGTTATTGTCTCATGAGCGGATACATATTTGAATGTATTTAGA
AAAATAAACAAATAGGGGTCAGTGTTACAACCAATTAACCAATTCTGAACATTATCGCGAGCCCATTTAT
ACCTGAATATGGCTCATAACACCCCTTGCTCATGACCAAAATCCCTTAACGTGAGTTACGCGCGCGTCGT
TCCACTGAGCGTCAGACCCCGTAGAAAAGATCAAAGGATCTTCTTGAGATCCTTTTTTTCTGCGCGTAAT
CTGCTGCTTGCAAACAAAAAAACCACCGCTACCAGCGGTGGTTTGTTTGCCGGATCAAGAGCTACCAACT
CTTTTTCCGAAGGTAACTGGCTTCAGCAGAGCGCAGATACCAAATACTGTTCTTCTAGTGTAGCCGTAGT
TAGCCCACCACTTCAAGAACTCTGTAGCACCGCCTACATACCTCGCTCTGCTAATCCTGTTACCAGTGGC
TGCTGCCAGTGGCGATAAGTCGTGTCTTACCGGGTTGGACTCAAGACGATAGTTACCGGATAAGGCGCAG
CGGTCGGGCTGAACGGGGGGTTCGTGCACACAGCCCAGCTTGGAGCGAACGACCTACACCGAACTGAGAT
ACCTACAGCGTGAGCTATGAGAAAGCGCCACGCTTCCCGAAGGGAGAAAGGCGGACAGGTATCCGGTAAG
CGGCAGGGTCGGAACAGGAGAGCGCACGAGGGAGCTTCCAGGGGGAAACGCCTGGTATCTTTATAGTCCT
GTCGGGTTTCGCCACCTCTGACTTGAGCGTCGATTTTTGTGATGCTCGTCAGGGGGGCGGAGCCTATGGA
AAAACGCCAGCAACGCGGCCTTTTTACGGTTCCTGGCCTTTTGCTGGCCTTTTGCTCACATGTTCTTTCC
TGCGTTATCCCCTGATTCTGTGGATAACCGTATTACCGCCTTTGAGTGAGCTGATACCGCTCGCCGCAGC
CGAACGACCGAGCGCAGCGAGTCAGTGAGCGAGGAAGCGGAAGGCGAGAGTAGGGAACTGCCAGGCATCA
AACTAAGCAGAAGGCCCCTGACGGATGGCCTTTTTGCGTTTCTACAAACTCTTTCTGTGTTGTAAAACGA
CGGCCAGTCTTAAGCTCGGGCCCCCTGGGCGGTTCTGATAACGAGTAATCGTTAATCCGCAAATAACGTA
AAAACCCGCTTCGGCGGGTTTTTTTATGGGGGGAGTTTAGGGAAAGAGCATTTGTCAGAATATTTAAGGG
CGCCTGTCACTTTGCTTGATATATGAGAATTATTTAACCTTATAAATGAGAAAAAAGCAACGCACTTTAA
ATAAGATACGTTGCTTTTTCGATTGATGAACACCTATAATTAAACTATTCATCTATTATTTATGATTTTT
TGTATATACAATATTTCTAGTTTGTTAAAGAGAATTAAGAAAATAAATCTCGAAAATAATAAAGGGAAAA
TCAGTTTTTGATATCAAAATTATACATGTCAACGATAATACAAAATATAATACAAACTATAAGATGTTAT
CAGTATTTATTATCATTTAGAATAAATTTTGTGTCGCCCTTAATTGTGAGCGGATAACAATTACGAGCTT
CATGCACAGTGGCGTTGACTCAATATTGGCCATTAGCCATATTATTCATTGGTTATATAGCATAAATCAA
TATTGGCTATTGGCCATTGCATACGTTGTATCTATATCATAATATGTACATTTATATTGGCTCATGTCCA
ATATGACCGCCATGTTGGCATTGATTATTGACTAGTTATTAATAGTAATCAATTACGGGGTCATTAGTTC
ATAGCCCATATATGGAGTTCCGCGTTACATAACTTACGGTAAATGGCCCGCCTGGCTGACCGCCCAACGA
CCCCCGCCCATTGACGTCAATAATGACGTATGTTCCCATAGTAACGCCAATAGGGACTTTCCATTGACGT
CAATGGGTGGAGTATTTACGGTAAACTGCCCACTTGGCAGTACATCAAGTGTATCATATGCCAAGTACGC
CCCCTATTGACGTCAATGACGGTAAATGGCCCGCCTGGCATTATGCCCAGTACATGACCTTATGGGACTT
TCCTACTTGGCAGTACATCTACGTATTAGTCATCGCTATTACCATGGTGATGCGGTTTTGGCAGTACATC
AATGGGCGTGGATAGCGGTTTGACTCACGGGGATTTCCAAGTCTCCACCCCATTGACGTCAATGGGAGTT
TGTTTTGGCACCAAAATCAACGGGACTTTCCAAAATGTCGTAACAACTCCGCCCCATTGACGCAAATGGG
CGGTAGGCGTGTACGGTGGGAGGTCTATATAAGCAGAGCTCGTTTAGTGAACCGTCAGATCGCCTGGAGA
CGCCATCCACGCTGTTTTGACCTCCATAGAAGACACCGGGACCGATCCAGCCTCCGCGGCCGGGAACGGT
GCATTGGAACGCGGATTCCCCGTGCCAAGAGTGACGTAAGTACCGCCTATAGAGTCTATAGGCCCACCCC
CTTGGCTTCGTTAGAACGCGGCTACAATTAATACATAACCTTATGTATCATACACATACGATTTAGGTGA
CACTATAGAATAACATCCACTTTGCCTTTCTCTCCACAGGTGTCCACTCCCAGGTCCAACTGCACCTCGG
TTCTATCGAAAACGCGCCTGCTAGCGCCACCATGAAGACCATCATTGCCCTGAGCTACATCTTCTGCCTG
GTGTTCGCTGCGGCCGCCTGTCCTGCTAGATGTGAATGCACCGTGCAGACCAGAGCCGTGGCCTGTACAC
GTAGAAGGCTGACAGCTGTGCCCGACGGCATTCCTGCCGAAACCAGACTGCTGGAACTGAGCCGGAACCG
GATCAGATGCCTGAATCCTGGCGATCTGGCTGCCCTGCCTGCTCTGGAAGAACTGGACCTGAGCGAGAAC
GCTATCGCCCATGTTGAGCCTGGCGCCTTCGCCAATCTGCCCAGACTGAGAGTGCTGCGGCTGAGAGGCA
ATCAGCTGAAGCTCATTCCTCCTGGCGTGTTCACCCGGCTGGACAATCTGACACTGCTGGATCTGTCCGA
GAACAAGCTGGTCATCCTGCTGGACTACACATTCCAGGACCTGCACAGCCTGCGGAGACTGGAAGTGGGC
GACAACGATCTGGTGTTCGTGTCCAGAAGGGCCTTTGCCGGACTGCTGGCCCTCGAAGAACTGACCCTGG
AACGGTGTAACCTGACAGCCCTGTCTGGCGAGTCTCTGGGCCATCTGAGATCTCTGGGAGCCCTGAGACT
GCGGCATCTGGCCATTGCTTCTCTCGAGGACCAGAACTTCAGACGGCTGCCTGGCCTGCTGCACCTGGAA
ATCGATAACTGGCCCCTGCTGGAAGAGGTGGCCGCTGGATCTCTGAGAGGACTGAATCTGACCAGCCTGA
GCGTGACCCACACCAACATTACAGCCGTGCCTGCCGCCGCTCTGAGACATCAAGCTCACCTGACCTGCCT
GAACCTGTCTCACAACCCCATCAGCACCGTGCCTAGAGGCAGCTTCAGAGATCTTGTGCGCCTGCGGGAA
CTGCATCTTGCTGGTGCTCTGCTGGCTGTGGTGGAACCTCAGGCCTTTCTGGGCCTGAGACAGATCAGGC
TGCTGAACCTGAGCAACAACCTGCTGAGCACCCTGGAAGAGTCCACCTTCCACAGCGTGAACACACTGGA
AACCCTGAGAGTGGACGGCAACCCTCTGGCCTGTGACTGTAGACTGCTGTGGATCGTGCAGCGGAGAAAG
ACCCTGAACTTCGATGGCAGACTGCCCGCCTGTGCCACACCAGCTGAAGTTCGGGGAGATGCCCTGAGAA
ATCTGCCCGACAGCGTGCTGTTCGAGTACTTCGTGTGCAGAAAGCCCAAGATCAGAGAGCGGAGGCTGCA
GAGAGTGACAGCTACAGCTGGCGAGGATGTGCGGTTCCTGTGTAGAGCTGAAGGCGAGCCTGCTCCTACA
GTGGCCTGGGTTACACCTCAGCACAGACCTGTGACAGCCACATCTGCTGGCAGAGCTAGAGTTCTGCCTG
GCGGCACTCTGGAAATTCAGGACGCCAGACCTCAGGACAGCGGCACCTATACTTGCGTGGCCTCTAATGC
CGGCGGAAACGACACCTACTTCGCCACACTGACAGTGCGGCCTGAACCAGCCGCCAATAGAACACCTGGC
GAGGCCCACAATGAGACACTGGCTGCTCTGAGAGCCCCTCTGGATCTGACCACCATCCTGGTGTCTACTG
GCGCGCCGGAAGATCAAGTTGATCCAAGATTGATTGATGGCAAGGGCGGATCTCTGGAGGTGCTGTTCCA
GGGACCAGGCGGAAGCGGCAATCCCGGCGGCGATCTGGCCCCCCAGATGCTGCGCGAGCTGCAGGAGACC
AATGCCGCCCTGCAGGACGTGCGCGAGCTGCTGCGCCACCGCGTGAAGGAGATCACCTTCCTGAAGAACA
CCGTGATGGAGTGCGACGCCTGCGGTATGCAGCCCTCTAGAGGCTCCGGCTCCATCATCCCAGTTGAGGA
GGAGAACCCGGACTTCTGGAACCGCGAGGCAGCCGAGGCCCTGGGTGCCGCCAAGAAGCTGCAGCCTGCA
CAGACAGCCGCCAAGAACCTCATCATCTTCCTGGGCGATGGGATGGGGGTGTCTACGGTGACAGCTGCCA
GGATCCTAAAAGGGCAGAAGAAGGACAAACTGGGGCCTGAGATACCCCTGGCCATGGACCGCTTCCCATA
TGTGGCTCTGTCCAAGACATACAATGTAGACAAACATGTGCCAGACAGTGGAGCCACAGCCACGGCCTAC
CTGTGCGGGGTCAAGGGCAACTTCCAGACCATTGGCTTGAGTGCAGCCGCCCGCTTTAACCAGTGCAACA
CGACACGCGGCAACGAGGTCATCTCCGTGATGAATCGGGCCAAGAAAGCAGGGAAGTCAGTGGGAGTGGT
AACCACCACACGAGTGCAGCACGCCTCGCCAGCCGGCACCTACGCCCACACGGTGAACCGCAACTGGTAC
TCGGACGCCGACGTGCCTGCCTCGGCCCGCCAGGAGGGGTGCCAGGACATCGCTACGCAGCTCATCTCCA
ACATGGACATTGACGTGATCCTAGGTGGAGGCCGAAAGTACATGTTTCGCATGGGAACCCCAGACCCTGA
GTACCCAGATGACTACAGCCAAGGTGGGACCAGGCTGGACGGGAAGAATCTGGTGCAGGAATGGCTGGCG
AAGCGCCAGGGTGCCCGGTATGTGTGGAACCGCACTGAGCTCATGCAGGCTTCCCTGGACCCGTCTGTGA
CCCATCTCATGGGTCTCTTTGAGCCTGGAGACATGAAATACGAGATCCACCGAGACTCCACACTGGACCC
CTCCCTGATGGAGATGACAGAGGCTGCCCTGCGCCTGCTGAGCAGGAACCCCCGCGGCTTCTTCCTCTTC
GTGGAGGGTGGTCGCATCGACCATGGTCATCATGAAAGCAGGGCTTACCGGGCACTGACTGAGACGATCA
TGTTCGACGACGCCATTGAGAGGGCGGGCCAGCTCACCAGCGAGGAGGACACGCTGAGCCTCGTCACTGC
CGACCACTCCCACGTCTTCTCCTTCGGAGGCTACCCCCTGCGAGGGAGCTCCATCTTCGGGCTGGCCCCT
GGCAAGGCCCGGGACAGGAAGGCCTACACGGTCCTCCTATACGGAAACGGTCCAGGCTATGTGCTCAAGG
ACGGCGCCCGGCCGGATGTTACCGAGAGCGAGAGCGGGAGCCCCGAGTATCGGCAGCAGTCAGCAGTGCC
CCTGGACGAAGAGACCCACGCAGGCGAGGACGTGGCGGTGTTCGCGCGCGGCCCGCAGGCGCACCTGGTT
CACGGCGTGCAGGAGCAGACCTTCATAGCGCACGTCATGGCCTTCGCCGCCTGCCTGGAGCCCTACACCG
CCTGCGACCTGGCGCCCCCCGCCGGCACCACCGACGCCGCGCACCCGGGTGGCGGAGGACTGAACGACAT
CTTCGAGGCTCAGAAAATCGAATGGCACGAACATCACCATCACCATCACCATCACCATTAAGGCCGGCCT
GTAGTCACTGGCACAACGCGTTACCCGGTAAGCCAATCGGGTATACACGGTCGTCATACTGCAGACAGGG
TTCTTCTACTTTGCAAGATAGTCTTGAGTAGTAAAATAAATAGATAGAGAAAATCAGCCTCGACTGTGCC
TTCTAGTTGCCAGCCATCTGTTGTTTGCCCCTCCCCCGTGCCTTCCTTGACCCTGGAAGGTGCCACTCCC
ACTGTCCTTTCCTAATAAAATGAGGAAATTGCATCACAACACTCAACCCTATCTCGGTCTATTCTTTTGA
TTTATAAGGGATTTTGCCGATTTCGGCCTATTGGTTAAAAAATGAGCTGATTTAACAAAAATTTAACGCG
AATTAATTCTGTGGAATGTGTGTCAGTTAGGGTGTGGAAAGTCCCCAGGCTCCCCAGCAGGCAGAAGTAT
GCAAAGCATGCATCTCAATTAGTCAGCAACCAGGTGTGGAAAGTCCCCAGGCTCCCCAGCAGGCAGAAGT
ATGCAAAGCATGCATCTCAATTAGTCAGCAACCATAGTCCCGCCCCTAACTCCGCCCATCCCGCCCCTAA
CTCCGCCCAGTTCCGCCCATTCTCCGCCCCATGGCTGACTAATTTTTTTTATTTATGCAGAGGCCGAGGC
CGCCTCTGCCTCTGAGCTATTCCAGAAGTAGTGAGGAGGCTTTTTTGGAGGCCTAGGCTTTTGCAAAAAG
CTCCCGGGAGCTTGTATATCCATTTTCGGATCTGATCAGCACGTGTTGACAATTAATCATCGGCATAGTA
TATCGGCATAGTATAATACGACAAGGTGAGGAACTAAACCATGACCGAGTACAAGCCCACGGTGCGCCTC
GCCACCCGCGACGACGTCCCCAGGGCCGTACGCACCCTCGCCGCCGCGTTCGCCGACTACCCCGCCACGC
GCCACACCGTCGATCCGGACCGCCACATCGAGCGGGTCACCGAGCTGCAAGAACTCTTCCTCACGCGCGT
CGGGCTCGACATCGGCAAGGTGTGGGTCGCGGACGACGGCGCCGCGGTGGCGGTCTGGACCACGCCGGAG
AGCGTCGAAGCGGGGGCGGTGTTCGCCGAGATCGGCCCGCGCATGGCCGAGTTGAGCGGTTCCCGGCTGG
CCGCGCAGCAACAGATGGAAGGCCTCCTGGCGCCGCACCGGCCCAAGGAGCCCGCGTGGTTCCTGGCCAC
CGTCGGCGTCTCGCCCGACCACCAGGGCAAGGGTCTGGGCAGCGCCGTCGTGCTCCCCGGAGTGGAGGCG
GCCGAGCGCGCCGGGGTGCCCGCCTTCCTGGAGACATCCGCGCCCCGCAACCTCCCCTTCTACGAGCGGC
TCGGCTTCACCGTCACCGCCGACGTCGAGGTGCCCGAAGGACCGCGCACCTGGTGCATGACCCGCAAGCC
CGGTGCCTGACACGTGCTACGAGATTTCGATTCCACCGCCGCCTTCTATGAAAGGTTGGGCTTCGGAATC
GTTTTCCGGGACGCCGGCTGGATGATCCTCCAGCGCGGGGATCTCATGCTGGAGTTCTTCGCCCACCCCA
ACTTGTTTATTGCAGCTTATAATGGTTACAAATAAAGCAATAGCATCACAAATTTCACAAATAAAGCATT
TTTTTCACTGCATTCTAGTTGTGGTTTGTCCAAACTCATCAATGTATCTTATCATGTCTGTATACCGTCG
ACCTCTAGCTAGAGCTTGGCGTAATCATGGTCATTACCAATGCTTAATCAGTGAGGCACCTATCTCAGCG
ATCTGTCTATTTCGTTCATCCATAGTTGCCTGACTCCCCGTCGTGTAGATAACTACGATACGGGAGGGCT
TACCATCTGGCCCCAGCGCTGCGATGATACCGCGAGAACCACGCTCACCGGCTCCGGATTTATCAGCAAT
AAACCAGCCAGCCGGAAGGGCCGAGCGCAGAAGTGGTCCTGCAACTTTATCCGCCTCCATCCAGTCTATT
AATTGTTGCCGGGAAGCTAGAGTAAGTAGTTCGCCAGTTAATAGTTTGCGCAACGTTGTTGCCATCGCTA
CAGGCATCGTGGTGTCACGCTCGTCGTTTGGTATGGCTTCATTCAGCTCCGGTTCCCAACGATCAAGGCG
AGTTACATGATCCCCCATGTTGTGCAAAAAAGCGGTTAGCTCCTTCGGTCCTCCGATCGTTGTCAGAAGT
AAGTTGGCCGCAGTGTTATCACTCATGGTTATGGCAGCACTGCATAATTCTCTTACTGTCATGCCATCCG
TAAGATGCTTTTCTGTGACTGGTGAGTACTCAACCAAGTCATTCTGAGAATAGTGTATGCGGCGACCGAG
TTGCTCTTGCCCGGCGTCAATACGGGATAATACCGCGCCACATAGCAGAACTTTAAAAGTGCTCATCATT
GGAAAACGTTCTTCGGGGCGAAAACTCTCAAGGATCTTACCGCTGTTGAGATCCAGTTCGATGTAACCCA
CTCGTGCACCCAACTGATCTTCAGCATCTTTTACTTTCACCAGCGTTTCTGGGTGAGCAAAAACAGGAAG
GCAAAATGCCGCAAAAAAGGGAATAAGGGCGACACGGAAATGTTGAATACTCATATTCTTCCTT
