>Addgene plasmid #157458 | pD649-HAsp-LINGO3-COMP5AP-AviTag-9xHis | depositor partial sequence | sequence record 304026 | insert (extracellular domain)
TGTCCTGCTAGATGTGAATGCACCGTGCAGACCAGAGCCGTGGCCTGTACACGTAGAAGGCTGACAGCTG
TGCCCGACGGCATTCCTGCCGAAACCAGACTGCTGGAACTGAGCCGGAACCGGATCAGATGCCTGAATCC
TGGCGATCTGGCTGCCCTGCCTGCTCTGGAAGAACTGGACCTGAGCGAGAACGCTATCGCCCATGTTGAG
CCTGGCGCCTTCGCCAATCTGCCCAGACTGAGAGTGCTGCGGCTGAGAGGCAATCAGCTGAAGCTCATTC
CTCCTGGCGTGTTCACCCGGCTGGACAATCTGACACTGCTGGATCTGTCCGAGAACAAGCTGGTCATCCT
GCTGGACTACACATTCCAGGACCTGCACAGCCTGCGGAGACTGGAAGTGGGCGACAACGATCTGGTGTTC
GTGTCCAGAAGGGCCTTTGCCGGACTGCTGGCCCTCGAAGAACTGACCCTGGAACGGTGTAACCTGACAG
CCCTGTCTGGCGAGTCTCTGGGCCATCTGAGATCTCTGGGAGCCCTGAGACTGCGGCATCTGGCCATTGC
TTCTCTCGAGGACCAGAACTTCAGACGGCTGCCTGGCCTGCTGCACCTGGAAATCGATAACTGGCCCCTG
CTGGAAGAGGTGGCCGCTGGATCTCTGAGAGGACTGAATCTGACCAGCCTGAGCGTGACCCACACCAACA
TTACAGCCGTGCCTGCCGCCGCTCTGAGACATCAAGCTCACCTGACCTGCCTGAACCTGTCTCACAACCC
CATCAGCACCGTGCCTAGAGGCAGCTTCAGAGATCTTGTGCGCCTGCGGGAACTGCATCTTGCTGGTGCT
CTGCTGGCTGTGGTGGAACCTCAGGCCTTTCTGGGCCTGAGACAGATCAGGCTGCTGAACCTGAGCAACA
ACCTGCTGAGCACCCTGGAAGAGTCCACCTTCCACAGCGTGAACACACTGGAAACCCTGAGAGTGGACGG
CAACCCTCTGGCCTGTGACTGTAGACTGCTGTGGATCGTGCAGCGGAGAAAGACCCTGAACTTCGATGGC
AGACTGCCCGCCTGTGCCACACCAGCTGAAGTTCGGGGAGATGCCCTGAGAAATCTGCCCGACAGCGTGC
TGTTCGAGTACTTCGTGTGCAGAAAGCCCAAGATCAGAGAGCGGAGGCTGCAGAGAGTGACAGCTACAGC
TGGCGAGGATGTGCGGTTCCTGTGTAGAGCTGAAGGCGAGCCTGCTCCTACAGTGGCCTGGGTTACACCT
CAGCACAGACCTGTGACAGCCACATCTGCTGGCAGAGCTAGAGTTCTGCCTGGCGGCACTCTGGAAATTC
AGGACGCCAGACCTCAGGACAGCGGCACCTATACTTGCGTGGCCTCTAATGCCGGCGGAAACGACACCTA
CTTCGCCACACTGACAGTGCGGCCTGAACCAGCCGCCAATAGAACACCTGGCGAGGCCCACAATGAGACA
CTGGCTGCTCTGAGAGCCCCTCTGGATCTGACCACCATCCTGGTGTCTACT
